>Addgene plasmid #195146 | COR1C CC-Halo | addgene full sequence | sequence record 384516 | Addgene NGS Result
TAGTTATTAATAGTAATCAATTACGGGGTCATTAGTTCATAGCCCATATATGGAGTTCCGCGTTACATAA
CTTACGGTAAATGGCCCGCCTGGCTGACCGCCCAACGACCCCCGCCCATTGACGTCAATAATGACGTATG
TTCCCATAGTAACGCCAATAGGGACTTTCCATTGACGTCAATGGGTGGAGTATTTACGGTAAACTGCCCA
CTTGGCAGTACATCAAGTGTATCATATGCCAAGTACGCCCCCTATTGACGTCAATGACGGTAAATGGCCC
GCCTGGCATTATGCCCAGTACATGACCTTATGGGACTTTCCTACTTGGCAGTACATCTACGTATTAGTCA
TCGCTATTACCATGGTGATGCGGTTTTGGCAGTACATCAATGGGCGTGGATAGCGGTTTGACTCACGGGG
ATTTCCAAGTCTCCACCCCATTGACGTCAATGGGAGTTTGTTTTGGCACCAAAATCAACGGGACTTTCCA
AAATGTCGTAACAACTCCGCCCCATTGACGCAAATGGGCGGTAGGCGTGTACGGTGGGAGGTCTATATAA
GCAGAGCTGGTTTAGTGAACCGTCAGATCCGCTAGCGCTACCGGACTCAGATCTCGAGCTCAAGCTTATG
ACTGCAAACAAGAAGTGCGACCTGATCAGCATCCCCAAGAAAACCACAGACACGGCCAGTGTGCAAAATG
AAGCCAAGTTGGATGAGATTTTAAAAGAGATCAAATCTATAAAAGACACAATCTGCAATCAAGATGAGCG
TATTTCCAAGTTAGAACAGCAGATGGCAAAGATAGCAGCCCCGGTACCGCGGGCCCGGGATCCACCGGTC
ATGGCAGAAATCGGTACTGGCTTTCCATTCGACCCCCATTATGTGGAAGTCCTGGGCGAGCGCATGCACT
ACGTCGATGTTGGTCCGCGCGATGGCACCCCTGTGCTGTTCCTGCACGGTAACCCGACCTCCTCCTACGT
GTGGCGCAACATCATCCCGCATGTTGCACCGACCCATCGCTGCATTGCTCCAGACCTGATCGGTATGGGC
AAATCCGACAAACCAGACCTGGGTTATTTCTTCGACGACCACGTCCGCTTCATGGATGCCTTCATCGAAG
CCCTGGGTCTGGAAGAGGTCGTCCTGGTCATTCACGACTGGGGCTCCGCTCTGGGTTTCCACTGGGCCAA
GCGCAATCCAGAGCGCGTCAAAGGTATTGCATTTATGGAGTTCATCCGCCCTATCCCGACCTGGGACGAA
TGGCCAGAATTTGCCCGCGAGACCTTCCAGGCCTTCCGCACCACCGACGTCGGCCGCAAGCTGATCATCG
ATCAGAACGTTTTTATCGAGGGTACGCTGCCGATGGGTGTCGTCCGCCCGCTGACTGAAGTCGAGATGGA
CCATTACCGCGAGCCGTTCCTGAATCCTGTTGACCGCGAGCCACTGTGGCGCTTCCCAAACGAGCTGCCA
ATCGCCGGTGAGCCAGCGAACATCGTCGCGCTGGTCGAAGAATACATGGACTGGCTGCACCAGTCCCCTG
TCCCGAAGCTGCTGTTCTGGGGCACCCCAGGCGTTCTGATCCCACCGGCCGAAGCCGCTCGCCTGGCCAA
AAGCCTGCCTAACTGCAAGGCTGTGGACATCGGCCCGGGTCTGAATCTGCTGCAAGAAGACAACCCGGAC
CTGATCGGCAGCGAGATCGCGCGCTGGCTGTCGACGCTCGAGATTTCCGGCTGAGCGGCCGCGACTCTAG
ATCATAATCAGCCATACCACATTTGTAGAGGTTTTACTTGCTTTAAAAAACCTCCCACACCTCCCCCTGA
ACCTGAAACATAAAATGAATGCAATTGTTGTTGTTAACTTGTTTATTGCAGCTTATAATGGTTACAAATA
AAGCAATAGCATCACAAATTTCACAAATAAAGCATTTTTTTCACTGCATTCTAGTTGTGGTTTGTCCAAA
CTCATCAATGTATCTTAAGGCGTAAATTGTAAGCGTTAATATTTTGTTAAAATTCGCGTTAAATTTTTGT
TAAATCAGCTCATTTTTTAACCAATAGGCCGAAATCGGCAAAATCCCTTATAAATCAAAAGAATAGACCG
AGATAGGGT
[37 nt withheld, positions 2110-2146]
AAAGAACGTGGACTCCAACGTCAAAGG
[49 nt withheld, positions 2174-2222]
T
[91 nt withheld, positions 2224-2314]
G
[124 nt withheld, positions 2316-2439]
CAGGTGGCACTTTTCGGGGAAATGTGCGCGGAACCCCTATTTGTTTATTTTTCTAAATACATTCAAATAT
GTATCCGCTCATGAGACAATAACCCTGATAAATGCTTCAATAATATTGAAAAAGGAAGAGTCCTGAGGCG
GAAAGAACCAGCTGTGGAATGTGTGTCAGTTAGGGTGTGGAAAGTCCCCAGGCTCCCCAGCAGGCAGAAG
TATGCAAAGCATGCATCTCAATTAGTCAGCAACCAGGTGTGGAAAGTCCCCAGGCTCCCCAGCAGGCAGA
AGTATGCAAAGCATGCATCTCAATTAGTCAGCAACCATAGTCCCGCCCCTAACTCCGCCCATCCCGCCCC
TAACTCCGCCCAGTTCCGCCCATTCTCCGCCCCATGGCTGACTAATTTTTTTTATTTATGCAGAGGCCGA
GGCCGCCTCGGCCTCTGAGCTATTCCAGAAGTAGTGAGGAGGCTTTTTTGGAGGCCTAGGCTTTTGCAAA
GATCGATCAAGAGACAGGATGAGGATCGTTTCGCATGATTGAACAAGATGGATTGCACGCAGGTTCTCCG
GCCGCTTGGGTGGAGAGGCTATTCGGCTATGACTGGGCACAACAGACAATCGGCTGCTCTGATGCCGCCG
TGTTCCGGCTGTCAGCGCAGGGGCGCCCGGTTCTTTTTGTCAAGACCGACCTGTCCGGTGCCCTGAATGA
ACTGCAAGACGAGGCAGCGCGGCTATCGTGGCTGGCCACGACGGGCGTTCCTTGCGCAGCTGTGCTCGAC
GTTGTCACTGAAGCGGGAAGGGACTGGCTGCTATTGGGCGAAGTGCCGGGGCAGGATCTCCTGTCATCTC
ACCTTGCTCCTGCCGAGAAAGTATCCATCATGGCTGATGCAATGCGGCGGCTGCATACGCTTGATCCGGC
TACCTGCCCATTCGACCACCAAGCGAAACATCGCATCGAGCGAGCACGTACTCGGATGGAAGCCGGTCTT
GTCGATCAGGATGATCTGGACGAAGAGCATCAGGGGCTCGCGCCAGCCGAACTGTTCGCCAGGCTCAAGG
CGAGCATGCCCGACGGCGAGGATCTCGTCGTGACCCATGGCGATGCCTGCTTGCCGAATATCATGGTGGA
AAATGGCCGCTTTTCTGGATTCATCGACTGTGGCCGGCTGGGTGTGGCGGACCGCTATCAGGACATAGCG
TTGGCTACCCGTGATATTGCTGAAGAGCTTGGCGGCGAATGGGCTGACCGCTTCCTCGTGCTTTACGGTA
TCGCCGCTCCCGATTCGCAGCGCATCGCCTTCTATCGCCTTCTTGACGAGTTCTTCTGAGCGGGACTCTG
GGGTTCGAAATGACCGACCAAGCGACGCCCAACCTGCCATCACGAGATTTCGATTCCACCGCCGCCTTCT
ATGAAAGGTTGGGCTTCGGAATCGTTTTCCGGGACGCCGGCTGGATGATCCTCCAGCGCGGGGATCTCAT
GCTGGAGTTCTTCGCCCACCCTAGGGGGAGGCTAACTGAAACACGGAAGGAGACAATACCGGAAGGAACC
CGCGCTATGACGGCAATAAAAAGACAGAATAAAACGCACGGTGTTGGGTCGTTTGTTCATAAACGCGGGG
TTCGGTCCCAGGGCTGGCACTCTGTCGATACCCCACCGAGACCCCATTGGGGCCAATACGCCCGCGTTTC
TTCCTTTTCCCCACCCCACCCCCCAAGTTCGGGTGAAGGCCCAGGGCTCGCAGCCAACGTCGGGGCGGCA
GGCCCTGCCATAGCCTCAGGTTACTCATATATACTTTAGATTGATTTAAAACTTCATTTTTAATTTAAAA
GGATCTAGGTGAAGATCCTTTTTGATAATCTCATGACCAAAATCCCTTAACGTGAGTTTTCGTTCCACTG
AGCGTCAGACCCCGTAGAAAAGATCAAAGGATCTTCTTGAGATCCTTTTTTTCTGCGCGTAATCTGCTGC
TTGCAAACAAAAAAACCACCGCTACCAGCGGTGGTTTGTTTGCCGGATCAAGAGCTACCAACTCTTTTTC
CGAAGGTAACTGGCTTCAGCAGAGCGCAGATACCAAATACTGTTCTTCTAGTGTAGCCGTAGTTAGGCCA
CCACTTCAAGAACTCTGTAGCACCGCCTACATACCTCGCTCTGCTAATCCTGTTACCAGTGGCTGCTGCC
AGTGGCGATAAGTCGTGTCTTACCGGGTTGGACTCAAGACGATAGTTACCGGATAAGGCGCAGCGGTCGG
GCTGAACGGGGGGTTCGTGCACACAGCCCAGCTTGGAGCGAACGACCTACACCGAACTGAGATACCTACA
GCGTGAGCTATGAGAAAGCGCCACGCTTCCCGAAGGGAGAAAGGCGGACAGGTATCCGGTAAGCGGCAGG
GTCGGAACAGGAGAGCGCACGAGGGAGCTTCCAGGGGGAAACGCCTGGTATCTTTATAGTCCTGTCGGGT
TTCGCCACCTCTGACTTGAGCGTCGATTTTTGTGATGCTCGTCAGGGGGGCGGAGCCTATGGAAAAACGC
CAGCAACGCGGCCTTTTTACGGTTCCTGGCCTTTTGCTGGCCTTTTGCTCACATGTTCTTTCCTGCGTTA
TCCCCTGATTCTGTGGATAACCGTATTACCGCCATGCAT
Features (pLannotate 1.2.2; 16 found; start..end, strand, type, name):
     61..364     +  enhancer       CMV enhancer: human cytomegalovirus immediate early enhancer
    365..568     +  promoter       CMV promoter: human cytomegalovirus (CMV) immediate early promoter
    591..627     +  misc_feature   MCS (fragment): multiple cloning site
    631..810     +  CDS            CORO1C (fragment): COR1C_HUMAN - Also known as CRN2 From Homo sapiens (Human).
    812..839     +  misc_feature   MCS (fragment): multiple cloning site
    841..1731    +  CDS            HaloTag®: modified bacterial dehalogenase that forms covalent bonds with chloroalkane derivatives
   1750..1833    +  CDS            large T antigen (fragment): large T antigen from SV40 (simian virus 40)
   1856..1977    +  polyA_signal   SV40 poly(A) signal: SV40 polyadenylation signal
   2011..2439    -  rep_origin     f1 ori (sequence partly withheld): f1 bacteriophage origin of replication; arrow indicates direction of (+) strand synthesis
   2466..2570    +  promoter       AmpR promoter: bla
   2572..2929    +  promoter       SV40 promoter: SV40 enhancer and early promoter
   2964..3758    +  CDS            NeoR/KanR: aminoglycoside phosphotransferase from Tn5; aph(3')-II (or nptII); confers resistance to neomycin, kanamycin, and G418 (Geneticin®)
   3779..3931    +  CDS            ble (fragment): BLE_KLEPN - Experimental evidence at protein level: Swiss-Prot protein existence level 1. Binding protein with a strong affinity to the bleomycin family of antibiotics. Binds to CL990; an antimitotic-antibiotic compound. From Klebsiella pneumoniae.
   3990..4037    +  polyA_signal   HSV TK poly(A) signal: herpes simplex virus thymidine kinase polyadenylation signal (Cole and Stacy, 1985)
   4128..4144    -  polyA_signal   bGH poly(A) signal (fragment): bovine growth hormone polyadenylation signal
   4366..4954    +  rep_origin     ori: high-copy-number ColE1/pMB1/pBR322/pUC origin of replication
