[The description below was written by a language model from this plasmid's Addgene catalogue record and pLannotate feature annotations shown in this document.]
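Description:
COR1C CC-Halo is a mammalian expression plasmid of about 5.1 kb built on a Halo Tag N1 backbone, an N1-style vector in which the insert is placed upstream of the tag so that the tag ends up at the C-terminus of the fusion protein. It is maintained in E. coli through a high-copy ColE1/pUC-type origin and selected with kanamycin. The resistance gene is the Tn5 aminoglycoside phosphotransferase (NeoR/KanR), which sits behind tandem bacterial (AmpR) and SV40 early promoters and is terminated by an HSV TK polyadenylation signal. The same cassette can therefore confer G418 resistance in mammalian cells. An f1 origin is also present. The short annotated fragments of ble, SV40 large T antigen and the bGH poly(A) signal appear to be backbone remnants rather than functional units.

The payload is a truncated piece of human CORO1C (coronin 1C). The annotated coding fragment is only about 180 nt, flanked by multiple cloning site remnants and followed directly by the HaloTag coding sequence. The record describes the mutation only as a "truncated protein". The "CC" in the name suggests the coiled-coil region, but the record does not state this or give the exact residue boundaries. Expression is driven by the human CMV immediate-early enhancer and promoter and terminated by the SV40 poly(A) signal. HaloTag is a modified bacterial dehalogenase that bonds covalently to chloroalkane ligands, so the fusion can be labelled with cell-permeable fluorescent dyes. The stated purpose is imaging COR1C, and the associated study concerns coronin 1C in endosomal branched actin, ER contact and endosome fission.
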