Addgene plasmid #195146: COR1C CC-Halo
Purpose: image COR1C
Depositing lab: Gia Voeltz. Depositing organization: University of Colorado, Boulder. Publication: Coronin 1C restricts endosomal branched actin to organize ER contact and endosome fission. Striepen JF, Voeltz GK. J Cell Biol. 2022 Aug 1;221(8). pii: 213342. doi: 10.1083/jcb.202110089. Epub 2022 Jul 8. PubMed 35802042.
Backbone
  Vector backbone: Halo Tag N1
  Vector type: Mammalian Expression
Growth in bacteria
  Bacterial resistance: Kanamycin, 50 μg/mL
  Growth temperature: 37°C
  Growth strain: DH5alpha
  Copy number: High Copy
Gene/Insert
  Gene/Insert name: CORO1C
  Species: H. sapiens (human)
  Mutation: truncated protein
  Entrez Gene: CORO1C (a.k.a. HCRNN4)
  Cloning method: Restriction Enzyme; 5′ cloning site Unknown (unknown if destroyed)
Terms and licenses: Academic/Nonprofit Terms; Industry Terms: Not Available to Industry
How to cite: COR1C CC-Halo was a gift from Gia Voeltz (Addgene plasmid # 195146 ; http://n2t.net/addgene:195146 ; RRID:Addgene_195146)
